Addgene plasmid #24900: pGFP-Rab8A[Q67L]
Depositing lab: Maxence Nachury. Publication: A core complex of BBS proteins cooperates with the GTPase Rab8 to promote ciliary membrane biogenesis. Nachury MV, Loktev AV, Zhang Q, Westlake CJ, Peranen J, Merdes A, Slusarski DC, Scheller RH, Bazan JF, Sheffield VC, Jackson PK. Cell. 2007 Jun 15. 129(6):1201-13. 10.1016/j.cell.2007.03.053 PubMed 17574030.
Backbone
  Vector backbone: pDEST53
  Backbone size w/o insert (bp): 6100
  Vector type: Mammalian Expression
Growth in bacteria
  Bacterial resistance: Ampicillin, 100 μg/mL
  Growth temperature: 37°C
  Growth strain: DH5alpha
  Copy number: High Copy
Gene/Insert
  Gene/Insert name: hRab8A[Q67L]
  Species: H. sapiens (human)
  Insert size (bp): 624
  Mutation: Changed Glutamine 67 to Leucine
  Tag / fusion protein: GFP (N terminal on backbone)
  Cloning method: Gateway Cloning; 5′ cloning site Gateway recombination (not destroyed); 3′ cloning site Gateway recombination (not destroyed)
  Sequencing primers: 5′ n/a
Terms and licenses: Academic/Nonprofit Terms; Industry Terms: Not Available to Industry
How to cite: pGFP-Rab8A[Q67L] was a gift from Maxence Nachury (Addgene plasmid # 24900 ; http://n2t.net/addgene:24900 ; RRID:Addgene_24900)
