[The description below was written by a language model from this plasmid's Addgene catalogue record and pLannotate feature annotations shown in this document.]
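Description:
pGFP-Rab8A[Q67L] is a mammalian expression plasmid built by Gateway recombination into the pDEST53 destination vector, giving a sequenced construct of about 6.8 kb. It is maintained in E. coli through a high-copy ColE1/pUC-type origin and an ampicillin resistance gene (β-lactamase), and it also carries an f1 phage origin. For selection in mammalian cells, the backbone includes a neomycin phosphotransferase cassette driven by the SV40 enhancer/early promoter and terminated by an SV40 polyadenylation signal. The short annotated hits to an HIV-1 LTR, ble, lacI and bom are only fragments and appear to be backbone remnants rather than functional elements.

The expression unit is driven by the human cytomegalovirus immediate early enhancer and promoter, followed by a T7 promoter. Next comes the backbone-encoded Cycle 3 GFP coding sequence, then the attB1 site, the human Rab8A open reading frame, the attB2 site and a bovine growth hormone polyadenylation signal. This arrangement yields Rab8A tagged with GFP at its N terminus, with the attB1 sequence lying between the two. The annotation tool matched the insert to the canine RAB8A reference protein, but the catalogue entry gives the species as human. The insert carries a glutamine-to-leucine change at residue 67. In Rab GTPases, substitution of this catalytic glutamine is generally used to impair GTP hydrolysis and hold the protein in its active, GTP-bound state. The associated publication concerns cooperation between a BBS protein complex and Rab8 in ciliary membrane biogenesis. The plasmid therefore suits visualising the localisation of activated Rab8A and testing its effects on membrane trafficking and ciliogenesis in transfected mammalian cells.
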