Features (pLannotate 1.2.2; 23 found; start..end, strand, type, name):
      1..380     +  enhancer       CMV enhancer: human cytomegalovirus immediate early enhancer
    381..584     +  promoter       CMV promoter: human cytomegalovirus (CMV) immediate early promoter
    580..613     +  LTR            5' LTR (truncated) (fragment): truncated 5' long terminal repeat (LTR) from HIV-1
    629..647     +  promoter       T7 promoter: promoter for bacteriophage T7 RNA polymerase
    671..1387    +  CDS            Cycle 3 GFP: Cycle 3 GFP (Crameri et al., 1996) mammalian codon-optimized
   1410..1430    +  protein_bind   attB1: mutant version of attB; core recombination site for the Gateway® BP reaction BP Clonase™
   1436..2056    +  CDS            RAB8A: RAB8A_CANLF - Also known as MEL, RAB8. Experimental evidence at protein level: Swiss-Prot protein existence level 1. The small GTPases Rab are key regulators of intracellular membrane trafficking, from the formation of transport vesicles to their fusion with membranes. Rabs cycle between an inactive GDP-bound form and an active GTP-bound form that is able to recruit to membranes different sets of downstream effectors directly responsible for vesicle formation, movement, tethering and fusion. That Rab is involved in polarized vesicular trafficking and neurotransmitter release. Together with RAB
   2061..2085    -  protein_bind   attB2: mutant version of attB; recombination site for the Gateway® BP reaction BP Clonase™
   2123..2347    +  polyA_signal   bGH poly(A) signal: bovine growth hormone polyadenylation signal
   2351..2372    +  promoter       SV40 promoter (fragment): SV40 enhancer and early promoter
   2393..2821    +  rep_origin     f1 ori (sequence partly withheld): f1 bacteriophage origin of replication; arrow indicates direction of (+) strand synthesis
   2835..3164    +  promoter       SV40 promoter: SV40 enhancer and early promoter
   3231..4022    +  CDS            neo: KKA2_KLEPN - Also known as kan, nptII. Experimental evidence at protein level: Swiss-Prot protein existence level 1. Resistance to kanamycin, neomycin, paromomycin, ribostamycin, butirosin and gentamicin B. From Klebsiella pneumoniae.
   4046..4204    +  CDS            ble (fragment): BLE_KLEPN - Experimental evidence at protein level: Swiss-Prot protein existence level 1. Binding protein with a strong affinity to the bleomycin family of antibiotics. Binds to CL990; an antimitotic-antibiotic compound. From Klebsiella pneumoniae.
   4199..4320    +  polyA_signal   SV40 poly(A) signal: SV40 polyadenylation signal
   4393..4409    -  protein_bind   lac operator: The lac repressor binds to the lac operator to inhibit transcription in E. coli. This inhibition can be relieved by adding lactose or isopropyl-β-D-thiogalactopyranoside (IPTG). lac repressor encoded by lacI
   4417..4447    -  promoter       lac promoter: promoter for the E. coli lac operon
   4462..4483    -  protein_bind   CAP binding site: CAP binding activates transcription in the presence of cAMP. E. coli catabolite activator protein
   4496..4588    -  CDS            lacI (fragment): lac repressor; lacI; The lac repressor binds to the lac operator to inhibit transcription in E. coli. This inhibition can be relieved by adding lactose or isopropyl-β-D-thiogalactopyranoside (IPTG).
   4771..5359    -  rep_origin     ori: high-copy-number ColE1/pMB1/pBR322/pUC origin of replication
   5530..6390    -  CDS            AmpR: β-lactamase; bla; confers resistance to ampicillin, carbenicillin, and related antibiotics
   6391..6495    -  promoter       AmpR promoter: bla
   6554..6606    -  misc_feature   bom (fragment): basis of mobility region from pBR322
>Addgene plasmid #24900 | pGFP-Rab8A[Q67L] | addgene full sequence | sequence record 140185 | Addgene NGS result
GACATTGATTATTGACTAGTTATTAATAGTAATCAATTACGGGGTCATTAGTTCATAGCCCATATATGGA
GTTCCGCGTTACATAACTTACGGTAAATGGCCCGCCTGGCTGACCGCCCAACGACCCCCGCCCATTGACG
TCAATAATGACGTATGTTCCCATAGTAACGCCAATAGGGACTTTCCATTGACGTCAATGGGTGGAGTATT
TACGGTAAACTGCCCACTTGGCAGTACATCAAGTGTATCATATGCCAAGTACGCCCCCTATTGACGTCAA
TGACGGTAAATGGCCCGCCTGGCATTATGCCCAGTACATGACCTTATGGGACTTTCCTACTTGGCAGTAC
ATCTACGTATTAGTCATCGCTATTACCATGGTGATGCGGTTTTGGCAGTACATCAATGGGCGTGGATAGC
GGTTTGACTCACGGGGATTTCCAAGTCTCCACCCCATTGACGTCAATGGGAGTTTGTTTTGGCACCAAAA
TCAACGGGACTTTCCAAAATGTCGTAACAACTCCGCCCCATTGACGCAAATGGGCGGTAGGCGTGTACGG
TGGGAGGTCTATATAAGCAGAGCTCTCTGGCTAACTAGAGAACCCACTGCTTACTGGCTTATCGAAATTA
ATACGACTCACTATAGGGAGACCCAAGCTGGCTAGACACCATGGCCAGCAAAGGAGAAGAACTTTTCACT
GGAGTTGTCCCAATTCTTGTTGAATTAGATGGTGATGTTAATGGGCACAAATTTTCTGTCAGTGGAGAGG
GTGAAGGTGATGCTACATACGGAAAGCTTACCCTTAAATTTATTTGCACTACTGGAAAACTACCTGTTCC
ATGGCCAACACTTGTCACTACTTTCTCTTATGGTGTTCAATGCTTTTCCCGTTATCCGGATCATATGAAA
CGGCATGACTTTTTCAAGAGTGCCATGCCCGAAGGTTATGTACAGGAACGCACTATATCTTTCAAAGATG
ACGGGAACTACAAGACGCGTGCTGAAGTCAAGTTTGAAGGTGATACCCTTGTTAATCGTATCGAGTTAAA
AGGTATTGATTTTAAAGAAGATGGAAACATTCTCGGACACAAACTCGAGTACAACTATAACTCACACAAT
GTATACATCACGGCAGACAAACAAAAGAATGGAATCAAAGCTAACTTCAAAATTCGCCACAACATTGAAG
ATGGATCCGTTCAACTAGCAGACCATTATCAACAAAATACTCCAATTGGCGATGGCCCTGTCCTTTTACC
AGACAACCATTACCTGTCGACACAATCTGCCCTTTCGAAAGATCCCAACGAAAAGCGTGACCACATGGTC
CTTCTTGAGTTTGTAACTGCTGCTGGGATTACACATGGCATGGATGAGCTCTACAAAAGCGGTTCCGGAC
CGGATCAAACAAGTTTGTACAAAAAAGCAGGCACCATGGCGAAGACCTACGATTACCTGTTCAAGCTGCT
GCTGATCGGGGACTCGGGGGTGGGGAAGACCTGTGTCCTGTTCCGCTTCTCCGAGGACGCCTTCAACTCC
ACTTTTATCTCCACCATAGGAATTGACTTTAAAATTAGGACCATAGAGCTCGATGGCAAGAGAATTAAAC
TGCAGATATGGGACACAGCCGGTCTGGAACGGTTTCGGACGATCACAACGGCCTACTACAGGGGTGCAAT
GGGCATCATGCTGGTCTACGACATCACCAACGAGAAGTCCTTCGACAACATCCGGAACTGGATTCGCAAC
ATTGAGGAGCACGCCTCTGCAGACGTCGAAAAGATGATACTCGGGAACAAGTGTGATGTGAATGACAAGA
GACAAGTTTCCAAGGAACGGGGAGAAAAGCTGGCCCTCGACTATGGAATCAAGTTCATGGAGACCAGCGC
GAAGGCCAACATCAATGTGGAAAATGCATTTTTCACTCTCGCCAGAGATATCAAAGCAAAAATGGACAAA
AAATTGGAAGGCAACAGCCCCCAGGGGAGCAACCAGGGAGTCAAAATCACACCGGACCAGCAGAAGAGGA
GCAGCTTTTTCCGATGTGTTCTTCTGTAGAACCCAGCTTTCTTGTACAAAGTGGTGATAATTAATTAAGA
TAAACCCGCTGATCAGCCTCGACTGTGCCTTCTAGTTGCCAGCCATCTGTTGTTTGCCCCTCCCCCGTGC
CTTCCTTGACCCTGGAAGGTGCCACTCCCACTGTCCTTTCCTAATAAAATGAGGAAATTGCATCGCATTG
TCTGAGTAGGTGTCATTCTATTCTGGGGGGTGGGGTGGGGCAGGACAGCAAGGGGGAGGATTGGGAAGAC
AATAGCAGGCATGCTGGGGATGCGGTGGGCTCTATGGCTTCTGAGGCGGAAAGAACCAGCTGGGGCTCTA
GGGGGTATCCCC
[124 nt withheld, positions 2393-2516]
C
[91 nt withheld, positions 2518-2608]
A
[49 nt withheld, positions 2610-2658]
CCTTTGACGTTGGAGTCCACGTTCTTT
[37 nt withheld, positions 2686-2722]
ACCCTATCTCGGTCTATTCTTTTGATTTATAAGGGATTTTGCCGATTTCGGCCTATTGGTTAAAAAATGA
GCTGATTTAACAAAAATTTAACGCGAATTAATTCTGTGGAATGTGTGTCAGTTAGGGTGTGGAAAGTCCC
CAGGCTCCCCAGCAGGCAGAAGTATGCAAAGCATGCATCTCAATTAGTCAGCAACCAGGTGTGGAAAGTC
CCCAGGCTCCCCAGCAGGCAGAAGTATGCAAAGCATGCATCTCAATTAGTCAGCAACCATAGTCCCGCCC
CTAACTCCGCCCATCCCGCCCCTAACTCCGCCCAGTTCCGCCCATTCTCCGCCCCATGGCTGACTAATTT
TTTTTATTTATGCAGAGGCCGAGGCCGCCTCTGCCTCTGAGCTATTCCAGAAGTAGTGAGGAGGCTTTTT
TGGAGGCCTAGGCTTTTGCAAAAAGCTCCCGGGAGCTTGTATATCCATTTTCGGATCTGATCAAGAGACA
GGATGAGGATCGTTTCGCATGATTGAACAAGATGGATTGCACGCAGGTTCTCCGGCCGCTTGGGTGGAGA
GGCTATTCGGCTATGACTGGGCACAACAGACAATCGGCTGCTCTGATGCCGCCGTGTTCCGGCTGTCAGC
GCAGGGGCGCCCGGTTCTTTTTGTCAAGACCGACCTGTCCGGTGCCCTGAATGAACTGCAGGACGAGGCA
GCGCGGCTATCGTGGCTGGCCACGACGGGCGTTCCTTGCGCAGCTGTGCTCGACGTTGTCACTGAAGCGG
GAAGGGACTGGCTGCTATTGGGCGAAGTGCCGGGGCAGGATCTCCTGTCATCTCACCTTGCTCCTGCCGA
GAAAGTATCCATCATGGCTGATGCAATGCGGCGGCTGCATACGCTTGATCCGGCTACCTGCCCATTCGAC
CACCAAGCGAAACATCGCATCGAGCGAGCACGTACTCGGATGGAAGCCGGTCTTGTCGATCAGGATGATC
TGGACGAAGAGCATCAGGGGCTCGCGCCAGCCGAACTGTTCGCCAGGCTCAAGGCGCGCATGCCCGACGG
CGAGGATCTCGTCGTGACCCATGGCGATGCCTGCTTGCCGAATATCATGGTGGAAAATGGCCGCTTTTCT
GGATTCATCGACTGTGGCCGGCTGGGTGTGGCGGACCGCTATCAGGACATAGCGTTGGCTACCCGTGATA
TTGCTGAAGAGCTTGGCGGCGAATGGGCTGACCGCTTCCTCGTGCTTTACGGTATCGCCGCTCCCGATTC
GCAGCGCATCGCCTTCTATCGCCTTCTTGACGAGTTCTTCTGAGCGGGACTCTGGGGTTCGAAATGACCG
ACCAAGCGACGCCCAACCTGCCATCACGAGATTTCGATTCCACCGCCGCCTTCTATGAAAGGTTGGGCTT
CGGAATCGTTTTCCGGGACGCCGGCTGGATGATCCTCCAGCGCGGGGATCTCATGCTGGAGTTCTTCGCC
CACCCCAACTTGTTTATTGCAGCTTATAATGGTTACAAATAAAGCAATAGCATCACAAATTTCACAAATA
AAGCATTTTTTTCACTGCATTCTAGTTGTGGTTTGTCCAAACTCATCAATGTATCTTATCATGTCTGTAT
ACCGTCGACCTCTAGCTAGAGCTTGGCGTAATCATGGTCATAGCTGTTTCCTGTGTGAAATTGTTATCCG
CTCACAATTCCACACAACATACGAGCCGGAAGCATAAAGTGTAAAGCCTGGGGTGCCTAATGAGTGAGCT
AACTCACATTAATTGCGTTGCGCTCACTGCCCGCTTTCCAGTCGGGAAACCTGTCGTGCCAGCTGCATTA
ATGAATCGGCCAACGCGCGGGGAGAGGCGGTTTGCGTATTGGGCGCTCTTCCGCTTCCTCGCTCACTGAC
TCGCTGCGCTCGGTCGTTCGGCTGCGGCGAGCGGTATCAGCTCACTCAAAGGCGGTAATACGGTTATCCA
CAGAATCAGGGGATAACGCAGGAAAGAACATGTGAGCAAAAGGCCAGCAAAAGGCCAGGAACCGTAAAAA
GGCCGCGTTGCTGGCGTTTTTCCATAGGCTCCGCCCCCCTGACGAGCATCACAAAAATCGACGCTCAAGT
CAGAGGTGGCGAAACCCGACAGGACTATAAAGATACCAGGCGTTTCCCCCTGGAAGCTCCCTCGTGCGCT
CTCCTGTTCCGACCCTGCCGCTTACCGGATACCTGTCCGCCTTTCTCCCTTCGGGAAGCGTGGCGCTTTC
TCATAGCTCACGCTGTAGGTATCTCAGTTCGGTGTAGGTCGTTCGCTCCAAGCTGGGCTGTGTGCACGAA
CCCCCCGTTCAGCCCGACCGCTGCGCCTTATCCGGTAACTATCGTCTTGAGTCCAACCCGGTAAGACACG
ACTTATCGCCACTGGCAGCAGCCACTGGTAACAGGATTAGCAGAGCGAGGTATGTAGGCGGTGCTACAGA
GTTCTTGAAGTGGTGGCCTAACTACGGCTACACTAGAAGAACAGTATTTGGTATCTGCGCTCTGCTGAAG
CCAGTTACCTTCGGAAAAAGAGTTGGTAGCTCTTGATCCGGCAAACAAACCACCGCTGGTAGCGGTGGTT
TTTTTGTTTGCAAGCAGCAGATTACGCGCAGAAAAAAAGGATCTCAAGAAGATCCTTTGATCTTTTCTAC
GGGGTCTGACGCTCAGTGGAACGAAAACTCACGTTAAGGGATTTTGGTCATGAGATTATCAAAAAGGATC
TTCACCTAGATCCTTTTAAATTAAAAATGAAGTTTTAAATCAATCTAAAGTATATATGAGTAAACTTGGT
CTGACAGTTACCAATGCTTAATCAGTGAGGCACCTATCTCAGCGATCTGTCTATTTCGTTCATCCATAGT
TGCCTGACTCCCCGTCGTGTAGATAACTACGATACGGGAGGGCTTACCATCTGGCCCCAGTGCTGCAATG
ATACCGCGAGACCCACGCTCACCGGCTCCAGATTTATCAGCAATAAACCAGCCAGCCGGAAGGGCCGAGC
GCAGAAGTGGTCCTGCAACTTTATCCGCCTCCATCCAGTCTATTAATTGTTGCCGGGAAGCTAGAGTAAG
TAGTTCGCCAGTTAATAGTTTGCGCAACGTTGTTGCCATTGCTACAGGCATCGTGGTGTCACGCTCGTCG
TTTGGTATGGCTTCATTCAGCTCCGGTTCCCAACGATCAAGGCGAGTTACATGATCCCCCATGTTGTGCA
AAAAAGCGGTTAGCTCCTTCGGTCCTCCGATCGTTGTCAGAAGTAAGTTGGCCGCAGTGTTATCACTCAT
GGTTATGGCAGCACTGCATAATTCTCTTACTGTCATGCCATCCGTAAGATGCTTTTCTGTGACTGGTGAG
TACTCAACCAAGTCATTCTGAGAATAGTGTATGCGGCGACCGAGTTGCTCTTGCCCGGCGTCAATACGGG
ATAATACCGCGCCACATAGCAGAACTTTAAAAGTGCTCATCATTGGAAAACGTTCTTCGGGGCGAAAACT
CTCAAGGATCTTACCGCTGTTGAGATCCAGTTCGATGTAACCCACTCGTGCACCCAACTGATCTTCAGCA
TCTTTTACTTTCACCAGCGTTTCTGGGTGAGCAAAAACAGGAAGGCAAAATGCCGCAAAAAAGGGAATAA
GGGCGACACGGAAATGTTGAATACTCATACTCTTCCTTTTTCAATATTATTGAAGCATTTATCAGGGTTA
TTGTCTCATGAGCGGATACATATTTGAATGTATTTAGAAAAATAAACAAATAGGGGTTCCGCGCACATTT
CCCCGAAAAGTGCCACCTGACGTCGACGGATCGGGAGATCTCCCGATCCCCTATGGTGCACTCTCAGTAC
AATCTGCTCTGATGCCGCATAGTTAAGCCAGTATCTGCTCCCTGCTTGTGTGTTGGAGGTCGCTGAGTAG
TGCGCGAGCAAAATTTAAGCTACAACAAGGCAAGGCTTGACCGACAATTGCATGAAGAATCTGCTTAGGG
TTAGGCGTTTTGCGCTGCTTCGCGATGTACGGGCCAGATATACGCGTT
