>Addgene plasmid #24900 | pGFP-Rab8A[Q67L] | addgene partial sequence | sequence record 30838 | 24900 with GFP-F
GAGCTCTACAAAAGCGGTTCCGGACCGGATCAAACAAGTTTGTACAAAAAAGCAGGCACCATGGCGAAGA
CCTACGATTACCTGTTCAAGCTGCTGCTGATCGGGGACTCGGGGGTGGGGAAGACCTGTGTCCTGTTCCG
CTTCTCCGAGGACGCCTTCAACTCCACTTTTATCTCCACCATAGGAATTGACTTTAAAATTAGGACCATA
GAGCTCGATGGCAAGAGAATTAAACTGCAGATATGGGACACAGCCGGTCTGGAACGGTTTCGGACGATCA
CAACGGCCTACTACAGGGGTGCAATGGGCATCATGCTGGTCTACGACATCACCAACGAGAAGTCCTTCGA
CAACATCCGGAACTGGATTCGCAACATTGAGGAGCACGCCTCTGCAGACGTCGAAAAGATGATACTCGGG
AACAAGTGTGATGTGAATGACAAGAGACAAGTTTCCAAGGAACGGGGAGAAAAGCTGGCCCTCGACTATG
GAATCAAGTTCATGGAGACCAGCGCGAAGGCCAACATCAATGTGGAAAATGCATTTTTCACTCTCGCCAG
AGATATCAAAGCAAAAATGGACAAAAAATTGGAAGGCAACAGCCCCCAGGGGAGCAACCAGGGAGTCAAA
ATCACACCGGACCAGCAGAAGAGGAGCAGCTTTTTCCGATGTGTTCTTCTGTAGAACCCAGCTTTCTTGT
ACAAAGTGG
